>Addgene plasmid #34920 | pBCN45-R4R3 | depositor full sequence | sequence record 42406 | pBCN45-R4R3 sequence 8211 bps
TCGCCTTGCAGCACATCCCCCTTTCGCCAGCTGGCGTAATAGCGAAGAGGCCCGCACCGATCGCCCTTCC
CAACAGTTGCGCAGCCTGAATGGCGAATGGCGCCTGATGCGGTATTTTCTCCTTACGCATCTGTGCGGTA
TTTCACACCGCATATGCCGGGCCCCATTTTATATCTGAGTAGTATCCTTTGCTTTAAATGTCCATAAAAC
TAATTTTATAATCAATAAAACAACGTTTGTAAATCAACTGAGTTTACAAGTAGAGACATTGAGGGATACT
TTCACTATGCTAAAGTGATAATCGACCAAATAATAACTTCACTTTGGTATTTATTCCTGTCTTATAAATG
TTATGTATGAATTAAATTCATATGCATATGGCTCACTCTGACAATTTTTAATAATCTTCCAGATCAATAT
TGACTACCGATGCGGGTGGTCTTTTGCTTTGAATTCTGCTGAACTTTACACCCCGAACAGCAATGTGTGC
TTCAGCCTAAAAAAAAGTAAGTGTGTTAATCAGTGCCCCCGATTCTTCATTTTTTGCCCCTCTCTCCCGT
TTCGTCGGCAAAAGAAGAGAAAATAAAGATAAGTCTCAAGATAGGTTGGTAATCGCTAAAGTGGTTGTGT
GGATAAGAGTAGCAAAATGGCAGGAAGAGCACTTTGCGCGCACACACTGTACTCATTGTTCTGGATAAAA
TTCTCTCGTTGTTTGCCGTCGGATGTCTGCCTCTCTGCATTGAGCCGGCTTCTTCACTATCTTTAGTTAA
CCTAAAATGCCGTTTCTTTTCTCGTATCCCCACTATCCCGTTGAGGTTCTCTGCTCTCTTCGCTCCCTAC
CGCCAGCGAGCAACTATCCGTGGGGGCGCCTTGCTCGGAAGATGGGGGGGAAGAAAGAAGATTTTTGCTA
TTTGCACTTGAGAAAGAGACTTTTCCTGCGTCGATGGTTAGAGAACAGTGTGCAGACACTTTTCAGCTAC
CTAGAATTACAATTGGATATCCCCGCCTCCCAATCCACCCACCCAGGGAAAAAGAAGGGCTCGCCGAAAA
TCAAAGTTATCTCCAGGCTCGCGCATCCCACCGAGCGGTTGACTTCTCTCCACCACTTTTCATTTTAACC
CTCGATCGTCAGACACAGAAATGGTCTCAAAGGGTGAAGAAGATAACATGGCAATTATTAAAGAGTTTAT
GCGTTTCAAGGTGCATATGGAGGGATCTGTCAATGGGCATGAGTTTGAAATTGAAGGTGAAGGAGAAGGC
CGACCATATGAGGGAACACAAACCGCAAAACTAAAGGTAAGTTTAAACATATATATACTAACTAACCCTG
ATTATTTAAATTTTCAGGTAACTAAAGGCGGACCATTACCATTCGCCTGGGACATCCTCTCTCCACAGTT
CATGTATGGAAGTAAAGCTTATGTTAAACATCCGGCAGATATACCAGATTATTTGAAACTTTCATTCCCG
GAGGGTTTTAAGTGGGAACGCGTAATGAATTTTGAAGACGGAGGAGTTGTTACAGTGACGCAAGACTCAA
GGTAAGTTTAAACAGTTCGGTACTAACTAACCATACATATTTAAATTTTCAGCCTCCAAGATGGAGAATT
TATTTATAAAGTCAAACTTCGAGGAACGAATTTCCCCTCGGATGGACCTGTTATGCAGAAGAAGACTATG
GGATGGGAAGCTTCAAGTGAAAGAATGTACCCTGAAGACGGTGCTCTTAAGGGAGAGATTAAACAACGTC
TTAAATTGAAAGATGGAGGACATTACGATGCTGAGGTAAGTTTAAACATGATTTTACTAACTAACTAATC
TGATTTAAATTTTCAGGTGAAGACAACTTACAAAGCCAAAAAACCAGTTCAGCTGCCAGGAGCGTACAAT
GTTAATATTAAACTGGATATCACCTCCCACAACGAGGATTACACTATCGTTGAGCAATATGAAAGAGCTG
AAGGGCGGCACTCGACAGGTGGCATGGATGAATTGTATAAGTAGATCAACTGCTCTAATTCCATCTCGTT
TCTCTCTTTTCTTTCAATCTCTTTACCCGTTTCTCTTCCCCTACGTCCCCCAAACCTACCACTGCACAGT
AACACATACACATTCAACGTGTCACAATAAAAGCCCATCAACACCTTCTCTGTTGTTTTTTTTCTTCAAA
TGCATTTTTTTCACTTTGTTTAATAATTTTTACGCATCGGATTTGTAGGATAGTGGAAATTTGTCCTTCA
ATGCTTCAATTGATTCGACACTTCTCAATATTTTTGATCAATAAACCATTGATTTTCTATTTAGAAGAAG
ATCACTGTAAATAACACCAAAAACATCACAGCAAAAAAACTCCCACTCAATTATATTACTGTTTTTATTG
AAACTAGAATAAATTTGAAGGGCCCCCCTCGAGGGGAGAAAATGCGGAGAGAAGAACCCAGCATCTTAAT
AAAATTATATAATTTTGAATAAAATCAAATTAAAAATAAGATTAATTGAAACACAACAATAGAATGCAGA
AAATTACTCATAAGAAATAATTTATTTTGAAAGAAGTTGTGTCGATTTACGATAAAAACTACACGCAAAC
GAGGCTCCGCGTTTACACCGTTTGGCAATGGAGCGCGCTTGCTATTAGATTTTAGGCCAGCTCAACGAAA
GTTTAATTTATTTTTCTTCTTTTTTTCCATTTTTTTGAGTAAAATATCGAATTTTTTGTATTAATTCTGT
AAATTTTATAATTTGCAACTATTTTGGCGTATTCTGCTTGTTTTTATCAGCGAATTTTTATGCATTTCAG
TCAAAAGTTTGAGCAGGAAAAATGACATTTAGGACTTTGTAAAATTGTATTCTTAAATTTGCTTGAAAAC
CTACGTGTACAATTGATTTTATTGAATTTTTCTTACGTTTCCCGTTGTATCTTATTGTATTTAACTTTCA
TCATAAAATAATTTATTTCCAGGTAAAATATCCGACGCTCTCGTGGATCCCCGGGATTGGCTCAGAAAAA
AAGGTACCGACCATGATTGAACAAGATGGATTGCACGCAGGTTCTCCGGCCGCTTGGGTGGAGAGGCTAT
TCGGCTATGACTGGGCACAACAGACAATCGGCTGCTCTGATGCCGCCGTGTTCCGGCTGTCAGCGCAGGG
GCGCCCGGTTCTTTTTGTCAAGACCGACCTGTCCGGTGCCCTGAATGAACTGCAAGACGAGGCAGCGCGG
CTATCGTGGCTGGCCACGACGGGCGTTCCTTGCGCAGCTGTGCTCGACGTTGTCACTGAAGCGGGAAGGG
ACTGGCTGCTATTGGGCGAAGTGCCGGGGCAGGATCTCCTGTCATCTCACCTTGCTCCTGCCGAGAAAGT
ATCCATCATGGCTGATGCAATGCGGCGGCTGCATACGCTTGATCCGGCTACCTGCCCATTCGACCACCAA
GCGAAACATCGCATCGAGCGAGCACGTACTCGGATGGAAGCCGGTCTTGTCGATCAGGATGATCTGGACG
AAGAGCATCAGGGGCTCGCGCCAGCCGAACTGTTCGCCAGGCTCAAGGCGAGCATGCCCGACGGCGAGGA
TCTCGTCGTGACCCATGGCGATGCCTGCTTGCCGAATATCATGGTGGAAAATGGCCGCTTTTCTGGATTC
ATCGACTGTGGCCGGCTGGGTGTGGCGGACCGCTATCAGGACATAGCGTTGGCTACCCGTGATATTGCTG
AAGAGCTTGGCGGCGAATGGGCTGACCGCTTCCTCGTGCTTTACGGTATCGCCGCTCCCGATTCGCAGCG
CATCGCCTTCTATCGCCTTCTTGACGAGTTCTTCTGAGCTAGCCGGCCATACAAGTAATCCGGATGATCG
ACGCCAACGTCGTTGAATTTTCAAATTTTAAATACTGAATATTTGTTTTTTTTCCTATTATTTATTTATT
CTCTTTGTGTTTTTTTTCTTGCTTTCTAAAAAATTAATTCAATCCAAATCTAAACATTTTTTTTTCTCTT
TCCGTCTCCCAATTCGTATTCCGCTCCTCTCATCTGAACACAATGTGCAAGTTTATTTATCTTCTCGCTT
TCATTTCATTAGGACGTGGGGGGAATTGGTGGAAGGGGGAAACACACAAAAGGATGATGGAAATGAAATA
AGGACACACAATATGCAACAACATTCAATTCAGAAATATGGAGGAAGGTTTAAAAGAAAACATAAAAATA
TATAGAGGAGGAAGGAAAACTAGTCCAAGATCTCAGTGGTCCTAGGTGAGCTCCCATATGGTGCACTCTC
AGTGCAATCTGCTCTGATGCCGCATAGTTAAGCCAGCCCCGACACCCGCCAACACCCGCTGACGCGCCCT
GACGGGCTTGTCTGCTCCCGGCATCCGCTTACAGACAAGCTGTGACCGTCTCCGGGAGCTGCATGTGTCA
GAGGTTTTCACCGTCATCACCGAAACGCGCGAGACGAAAGGGCCTCGTGATACGCCTATTTTTATAGGTT
AATGTCATGATAATAATGGTTTCTTAGACGTCAGGTGGCACTTTTCGGGGAAATGTGCGCGGAACCCCTA
TTTGTTTATTTTTCTAAATACATTCAAATATGTATCCGCTCATGAGACAATAACCCTGATAAATGCTTCA
ATAATATTGAAAAAGGAAGAGTATGAGTATTCAACATTTCCGTGTCGCCCTTATTCCCTTTTTTGCGGCA
TTTTGCCTTCCTGTTTTTGCTCACCCAGAAACGCTGGTGAAAGTAAAAGATGCTGAAGATCAGTTGGGTG
CACGAGTGGGTTACATCGAACTGGATCTCAACAGCGGTAAGATCCTTGAGAGTTTTCGCCCCGAAGAACG
TTTTCCAATGATGAGCACTTTTAAAGTTCTGCTATGTGGCGCGGTATTATCCCGTATTGACGCCGGGCAA
GAGCAACTCGGTCGCCGCATACACTATTCTCAGAATGACTTGGTTGAGTACTCACCAGTCACAGAAAAGC
ATCTTACGGATGGCATGACAGTAAGAGAATTATGCAGTGCTGCCATAACCATGAGTGATAACACTGCGGC
CAACTTACTTCTGACAACGATCGGAGGACCGAAGGAGCTAACCGCTTTTTTGCACAACATGGGGGATCAT
GTAACTCGCCTTGATCGTTGGGAACCGGAGCTGAATGAAGCCATACCAAACGACGAGCGTGACACCACGA
TGCCTGTAGCAATGGCAACAACGTTGCGCAAACTATTAACTGGCGAACTACTTACTCTAGCTTCCCGGCA
ACAATTAATAGACTGGATGGAGGCGGATAAAGTTGCAGGACCACTTCTGCGCTCGGCCCTTCCGGCTGGC
TGGTTTATTGCTGATAAATCTGGAGCCGGTGAGCGTGGGTCTCGCGGTATCATTGCAGCACTGGGGCCAG
ATGGTAAGCCCTCCCGTATCGTAGTTATCTACACGACGGGGAGTCAGGCAACTATGGATGAACGAAATAG
ACAGATCGCTGAGATAGGTGCCTCACTGATTAAGCATTGGTAACTGTCAGACCAAGTTTACTCATATATA
CTTTAGATTGATTTAAAACTTCATTTTTAATTTAAAAGGATCTAGGTGAAGATCCTTTTTGATAATCTCA
TGACCAAAATCCCTTAACGTGAGTTTTCGTTCCACTGAGCGTCAGACCCCGTAGAAAAGATCAAAGGATC
TTCTTGAGATCCTTTTTTTCTGCGCGTAATCTGCTGCTTGCAAACAAAAAAACCACCGCTACCAGCGGTG
GTTTGTTTGCCGGATCAAGAGCTACCAACTCTTTTTCCGAAGGTAACTGGCTTCAGCAGAGCGCAGATAC
CAAATACTGTTCTTCTAGTGTAGCCGTAGTTAGGCCACCACTTCAAGAACTCTGTAGCACCGCCTACATA
CCTCGCTCTGCTAATCCTGTTACCAGTGGCTGCTGCCAGTGGCGATAAGTCGTGTCTTACCGGGTTGGAC
TCAAGACGATAGTTACCGGATAAGGCGCAGCGGTCGGGCTGAACGGGGGGTTCGTGCACACAGCCCAGCT
TGGAGCGAACGACCTACACCGAACTGAGATACCTACAGCGTGAGCTATGAGAAAGCGCCACGCTTCCCGA
AGGGAGAAAGGCGGACAGGTATCCGGTAAGCGGCAGGGTCGGAACAGGAGAGCGCACGAGGGAGCTTCCA
GGGGGAAACGCCTGGTATCTTTATAGTCCTGTCGGGTTTCGCCACCTCTGACTTGAGCGTCGATTTTTGT
GATGCTCGTCAGGGGGGCGGAGCCTATGGAAAAACGCCAGCAACGCGGCCTTTTTACGGTTCCTGGTCTT
TTGCTGGCCTTTGCTCACATGTTCTTTCCTGCGTTATCCCCTGATTCTGTGGATAACCGTATTACCGCCT
TTGAGTGAGCTGATACCAGCGGATAACAATTTCACACAGGAAACAGCTATGACCATGATTACGCCAAGCT
ATCAACTTTGTATAGAAAAGTTGAACGAGAAACGTAAAATGATATAAATATCAATATATTAAATTAGATT
TTGCATAAAAAACAGACTACATAATACTGTAAAACACAACATATCCAGTCACTATGGTCGACCTGCAGAC
TGGCTGTGTATAAGGGAGCCTGACATTTATATTCCCCAGAACATCAGGTTAATGGCGTTTTTGATGTCAT
TTTCGCGGTGGCTGAGATCAGCCACTTCTTCCCCGATAACGGAGACCGGCACACTGGCCATATCGGTGGT
CATCATGCGCCAGCTTTCATCCCCGATATGCACCACCGGGTAAAGTTCACGGGAGACTTTATCTGACAGC
AGACGTGCACTGGCCAGGGGGATCACCATCCGTCGCCCGGGCGTGTCAATAATATCACTCTGTACATCCA
CAAACAGACGATAACGGCTCTCTCTTTTATAGGTGTAAACCTTAAACTGCATTTCACCAGCCCCTGTTCT
CGTCAGCAAAAGAGCCGTTCATTTCAATAAACCGGGCGACCTCAGCCATCCCTTCCTGATTTTCCGCTTT
CCAGCGTTCGGCACGCAGACGACGGGCTTCATTCTGCATGGTTGTGCTTACCAGACCGGAGATATTGACA
TCATATATGCCTTGAGCAACTGATAGCTGTCGCTGTCAACTGTCACTGTAATACGCTGCTTCATAGCATA
CCTCTTTTTGACATACTTCGGGTATACATATCAGTATATATTCTTATACCGCAAAAATCAGCGCGCAAAT
ACGCATACTGTTATCTGGCTTTTAGTAAGCCGGATCCACGCGGCGTTTACGCCCCCCCTGCCACTCATCG
CAGTACTGTTGTAATTCATTAAGCATTCTGCCGACATGGAAGCCATCACAAACGGCATGATGAACCTGAA
TCGCCAGCGGCATCAGCACCTTGTCGCCTTGCGTATAATATTTGCCCATGGTGAAAACGGGGGCGAAGAA
GTTGTCCATATTGGCCACGTTTAAATCAAAACTGGTGAAACTCACCCAGGGATTGGCTGAGACGAAAAAC
ATATTCTCAATAAACCCTTTAGGGAAATAGGCCAGGTTTTCACCGTAACACGCCACATCTTGCGAATATA
TGTGTAGAAACTGCCGGAAATCGTCGTGGTATTCACTCCAGAGCGATGAAAACGTTTCAGTTTGCTCATG
GAAAACGGTGTAACAAGGGTGAACACTATCCCATATCACCAGCTCACCGTCTTTCATTGCCATACGGAAT
TCCGGATGAGCATTCATCAGGCGGGCAAGAATGTGAATAAAGGCCGGATAAAACTTGTGCTTATTTTTCT
TTACGGTCTTTAAAAAGGCCGTAATATCCAGCTGAACGGTCTGGTTATAGGTACATTGAGCAACTGACTG
AAATGCCTCAAAATGTTCTTTACGATGCCATTGGGATATATCAACGGTGGTATATCCAGTGATTTTTTTC
TCCATTTTAGCTTCCTTAGCTCCTGAAAATCTCGACGGATCCTAACTCAAAATCCACACATTATACGAGC
CGGAAGCATAAAGTGTAAAGCCTGGGGTGCCTAATGCGGCCGCCATAGTGACTGGATATGTTGTGTTTTA
CAGTATTATGTAGTCTGTTTTTTATGCAAAATCTAATTTAATATATTGATATTTATATCATTTTACGTTT
CTCGTTCAACTTTATTATACATAGTTGATAATTCACTGGCCGTCGTTTTACAACGTCGTGACTGGGAAAA
CCCTGGCGTTACCCAACTTAA
Features (pLannotate 1.2.2; 17 found; start..end, strand, type, name):
    103..156     -  misc_feature   bom (fragment): basis of mobility region from pBR322
   1141..2001    +  CDS            mCherry: mCherry is a basic (constitutively fluorescent) red fluorescent protein published in 2004, derived from Discosoma sp.. It is reported to be a very rapidly-maturing monomer with low acid sensitivity.
   3023..3817    +  CDS            NeoR/KanR: aminoglycoside phosphotransferase from Tn5; aph(3')-II (or nptII); confers resistance to neomycin, kanamycin, and G418 (Geneticin®)
   4255..4306    -  misc_feature   bom (fragment): basis of mobility region from pBR322
   4408..4443    -  CDS            rop (fragment): Rop protein, which maintains plasmids at low copy number; rop
   4538..4642    +  promoter       AmpR promoter: bla
   4643..5503    +  CDS            AmpR: β-lactamase; bla; confers resistance to ampicillin, carbenicillin, and related antibiotics
   5674..6262    +  rep_origin     ori: high-copy-number ColE1/pMB1/pBR322/pUC origin of replication
   6443..6463    +  protein_bind   attB4: mutant version of attB; core recombination site for the Gateway® BP reaction BP Clonase™
   6447..6566    +  protein_bind   attR1: mutant version of attR; recombination site for the Gateway® LR reaction LR Clonase™
   6610..6912    -  CDS            ccdB: CCDB_ECOLI - Also known as G, letB, letD. Experimental evidence at protein level: Swiss-Prot protein existence level 1. Toxic component of a type II toxin-antitoxin (TA) system, functioning in plasmid maintainence. Responsible for the post- segregational killing (PSK) of plasmid-free cells, also referred to as a plasmid addiction system. Half-life of over 2 hours. Cell killing by CcdB is accompanied by filamentation, defects in chromosome and plasmid segregation, defects in cell division, formation of anucleate cells, decreased DNA synthesis and plasmid loss. Interferes with the activity of DN
   6917..7075    -  CDS            ccdA (fragment): CCDA_ECO57 - Also known as H, letA. Experimental evidence at protein level: Swiss-Prot protein existence level 1. Antitoxin component of a type II toxin-antitoxin (TA) system which inhibits the post-segregational killing (PSK) of plasmid-free cells, also referred to as a plasmid addiction system. Binds to and blocks the activity of CcdB; will also remove bound CcdB protein from the CcdB-GyrA complex by forming a CcdA-CcdB complex, a process termed rejuvenation. Functions as a transcriptional corepressor for the ccdAB operon, repression also requires CcdB (By similarity). From Escherichia coli
   7257..7915    -  CDS            CmR: chloramphenicol acetyltransferase; cat; confers resistance to chloramphenicol
   7916..7945    -  promoter       cat promoter (fragment): promoter of the E. coli cat gene encoding chloramphenicol acetyltransferase
   7969..7999    -  promoter       lac UV5 promoter: E. coli lac promoter with an "up" mutation
   8024..8147    -  protein_bind   attR3: mutant version of attR; recombination site for the Gateway® LR reaction LR Clonase™
   8151..97      +  CDS            lacZα (fragment) (across the origin): LacZα fragment of β-galactosidase; lacZ fragment
