[The description below was written by a language model from this plasmid's Addgene catalogue record and pLannotate feature annotations shown in this document.]
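Description:
pBCN45-R4R3 is an empty Gateway destination vector for worm expression, designed for generating transgenic Caenorhabditis nematodes by bombardment followed by antibiotic selection. It derives from pBCN21-R4R3 and supersedes an earlier neomycin-resistance vector in the same series. In E. coli it replicates from a high-copy ColE1/pUC-type origin and carries an ampicillin resistance gene in the backbone. The Gateway cassette adds a chloramphenicol resistance gene and the toxic ccdB counter-selection gene. The empty vector therefore has to be maintained in a ccdB-tolerant strain under dual selection, which guards against loss of the cassette. The ccdB version used here was taken from pDONR221 so that commercially available ccdB Survival cells can serve as host.

The cassette is flanked by attR4 and attR3 sites, which makes the plasmid compatible with three-fragment (MultiSite) Gateway LR recombination, typically to assemble a promoter, coding sequence and 3'UTR in one step. The depositor notes that automatic annotation mislabels these sites, and the feature table does call one of them attR1 with an overlapping attB4 core, while the other is correctly identified as attR3. After recombination the ccdB/CmR segment is replaced by the gene of interest, and clones can then be selected on ampicillin alone in standard strains.

Two worm transgenes sit in the backbone. A NeoR gene under the rpl-28 promoter with the let-858 3'UTR confers G418 resistance for drug selection of transformed animals. A Pmyo-2::mCherry::myo-2 3'UTR cassette provides a red visual marker and is reported to express well in non-elegans Caenorhabditis species as well. The worm promoters and UTRs are not annotated in the feature table, which lists only the two coding sequences. Restriction sites were also introduced into the backbone so that the plasmid can be linearised if needed.
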