Addgene plasmid #34920: pBCN45-R4R3
Purpose: (Empty Backbone)
Depositing lab: Ben Lehner. Depositing organization: Centre for Genomic Regulation (CRG). Publication: Generating transgenic nematodes by bombardment and antibiotic selection. Semple JI, Biondini L, Lehner B. Nat Methods. 2012 Jan 30;9(2):118-9. doi: 10.1038/nmeth.1864. PubMed 22290182.
Backbone
  Vector backbone: pBCN21-R4R3
  Modifications to backbone: Puromycin resistance gene replaced with Prpl-28::NeoR::let-858_3'UTR resistance marker. Spe I, Xcm I, Bgl II, Avr I and Sac I restriction sites introduced into backbone for linearisation, if necessary. The ccdB gene was replaced with a version from pDONR221 (Invitrogen) that is compatible with commercially available ccdB Survival E. coli, no longer requiring DB3.1 cells. Contains a new version of Pmyo-2::mCherry::myo-2_3'UTR transgene in the backbone that expresses well in various Caenorhabditis species.
  Vector type: Worm Expression
  Selectable markers: Neomycin (select with G418)
Growth in bacteria
  Bacterial resistance: Chloramphenicol and Ampicillin, 25 & 100 μg/mL
  Growth temperature: 37°C
  Growth strain: ccdB Survival
  Growth instructions: As a Gateway destination vector the empty vector must be grown in ccdB resistant cells such as DB3.1 or ccdB Survival. Use both Ampicillin and Chloramphenicol selection to avoid loss of the Gateway cassette. Once the Gateway cassette has been replaced with the gene of interest select with Ampicillin in standard E. coli strain such as Top10 or DH5alpha.
  Copy number: Unknown
Resource information
  A portion of this plasmid was derived from a plasmid made by: Neomycin resistance gene from pEGFP-C1 (Clontech). rpl-28 promoter and let-858 3'UTR sequences from pPD129.57 vector (Addgene). mCherry gene from pCFJ104 (Addgene).
Terms and licenses: Academic/Nonprofit Terms; Industry Terms: Not Available to Industry
Depositor comments: New version of Neomycin resistance vector for drug selection in worms. This vector replaces pBCN24-R4R3 (main advantage of the new vector is compatibility with ccdB Survival cells, and the visual marker that expresses well in non-elegans Caenorhabditis species). This is a Gateway 3-fragment compatible destination vector. It contains AttR4 and AttR3 sites (not AttR1 and AttR2 sites as identified automatically by the Addgene algorithm).
How to cite: pBCN45-R4R3 was a gift from Ben Lehner (Addgene plasmid # 34920 ; http://n2t.net/addgene:34920 ; RRID:Addgene_34920)
