>Addgene plasmid #34920 | pBCN45-R4R3 | addgene partial sequence | sequence record 44861 | Neo-R 5'-GCCCAGTCATAGCCGAATAG-3'
ATCCATCTTGGTTCATCATGGTCGGTACCTTTTTTTCTGAGCCAATCCCGGGGATCCACGAGAGCGTCGG
ATATTTTACCTGGAAATAAATTATTTTATGATGAAAGTTAAATACAATAAGATACAACGGGAAACGTAAG
AAAAATTCAATAAAATCAATTGTACACGTAGGTTTTCAAGCAAATTTAAGAATACAATTTTACAAAGTCC
TAAATGTCATTTTTCCTGCTCAAACTTTTGACTGAAATGCATAAAAATTCGCTGATAAAAACAAGCAGAA
TACGCCAAAATAGTTGCAAATTATAAAATTTACAGAATTAATACAAAAAATTCGATATTTTACTCAAAAA
AATGGAAAAAAAGAAGAAAAATAAATTAAACTTTCGTTGAGCTGGCCTAAAATCTAATAGCAAGCGCGCT
CCATTGCCAAACGGTGTAAACGCGGAGCCTCGTTTGCGTGTAGTTTTTATCGTAAATCGACACAACTTCT
TTCAAAATAAATTATTTCTTATGAGTAATTTTCTGCATTCTATTGTTGTGTTTCAATTAATCTTATTTTT
AATTTGATTTTATTCAAAATTATATAATTTTATTAAGATGCTGGGTTCTTCTCTCCGCATTTTCTCCCCT
CGAGGGGGGCCCTTCAAATTTATTCTAGTTTCAATAAAAACAGTAATATAATTGAGTGGGAGTTTTTTTG
CTGTGATGTTTTTGGTGTTATTTACAGTGATCTTCTTCTAAATAGAAAATCAATGGTTTATTGATCAAAA
ATATTGAGAAGTGTCGAATCAATTGAAGCATTGAAGGACAAATTTCCACTA
