>Addgene plasmid #34920 | pBCN45-R4R3 | addgene partial sequence | sequence record 44862 | Neo-F 5'-CGTTGGCTACCCGTGATATT-3'
GCTTTACGGTATCGCCGCTCCCGATTCGCAGCGCATCGCCTTCTATCGCCTTCTTGACGAGTTCTTCTGA
GCTAGCCGGCCATACAAGTAATCCGGATGATCGACGCCAACGTCGTTGAATTTTCAAATTTTAAATACTG
AATATTTGTTTTTTTTCCTATTATTTATTTATTCTCTTTGTGTTTTTTTTCTTGCTTTCTAAAAAATTAA
TTCAATCCAAATCTAAACATTTTTTTTTCTCTTTCCGTCTCCCAATTCGTATTCCGCTCCTCTCATCTGA
ACACAATGTGCAAGTTTATTTATCTTCTCGCTTTCATTTCATTAGGACGTGGGGGGAATTGGTGGAAGGG
GGAAACACACAAAAGGATGATGGAAATGAAATAAGGACACACAATATGCAACAACATTCAATTCAGAAAT
ATGGAGGAAGGTTTAAAAGAAAACATAAAAATATATAGAGGAGGAAGGAAAACTAGTCCAAGATCTCAGT
GGTCCTAGGTGAGCTCCCATATGGTGCACTCTCAGTGCAATCTGCTCTGATGCCGCATAGTTAAGCCAGC
CCCGACACCCGCCAACACCCGCTGACGCGCCCTGACGGGCTTGTCTGCTCCCGGCATCCGCTTACAGACA
AGCTGTGACCGTCTCCGGGAGCTGCATGTGTCAGAGGTTTTCACCGTCATCACCGAAACGCGCGAGACGA
AAGGGCCTCGTGATACGCCTATTTTTATAGGTTAATGTCATGATAATAATGGTTTCTTAGACGTCAGGTG
GCACTTTTCGGGGAAATGTGCGCGGAACCCCTATTTGTTTATTTTTCTAAATACATTCAAATATGTATCC
GCTCATGAGACAATAACCC
