>Addgene plasmid #34920 | pBCN45-R4R3 | addgene partial sequence | sequence record 46113 | P-myo2-F (5' gagacttttcctgcgtcgat 3')
ATTGGATATCCCCGCCTCCCAATCCACCCACCCAGGGAAAAAGAAGGGCTCGCCGAAAATCAAAGTTATC
TCCAGGCTCGCGCATCCCACCGAGCGGTTGACTTCTCTCCACCACTTTTCATTTTAACCCTCGATCGTCA
GACACAGAAATGGTCTCAAAGGGTGAAGAAGATAACATGGCAATTATTAAAGAGTTTATGCGTTTCAAGG
TGCATATGGAGGGATCTGTCAATGGGCATGAGTTTGAAATTGAAGGTGAAGGAGAAGGCCGACCATATGA
GGGAACACAAACCGCAAAACTAAAGGTAAGTTTAAACATATATATACTAACTAACCCTGATTATTTAAAT
TTTCAGGTAACTAAAGGCGGACCATTACCATTCGCCTGGGACATCCTCTCTCCACAGTTCATGTATGGAA
GTAAAGCTTATGTTAAACATCCGGCAGATATACCAGATTATTTGAAACTTTCATTCCCGGAGGGTTTTAA
GTGGGAACGCGTAATGAATTTTGAAGACGGAGGAGTTGTTACAGTGACGCAAGACTCAAGGTAAGTTTAA
ACAGTTCGGTACTAACTAACCATACATATTTAAATTTTCAGCCTCCAAGATGGAGAATTTATTTATAAAG
TCAAACTTCGAGGAACGAATTTCCCCTCGGATGGACCTGTTATGCAGAAGAAGACTATGGGATGGGAAGC
TTCAAGTGAAAGAATGTACCCTGAAGACGGTGCTCTTAAGGGAGAGATTAAACAACGTCTTAAATTGAAA
GATGGAGGACATTACGATGCTGAGGTAAGTTTAAACATGATTTTACTAACTAACTAATCTGATTTAAATT
TTCAGGTGAAGACAACTTACAAAGCCAAAAAACCAGTTCAGCTGCCAG
